>Addgene plasmid #237865 | EML8552_pEML41003-tufApst4-15 | addgene full sequence | sequence record 482850 | Addgene NGS Result
CTTGGACTCCTGTTGATAGATCCAGTAATGACCTCAGAACTCCATCTGGATTTGTTCAGAACGCTCGGTT
GCCGCCGGGCGTTTTTTATTGGTGAGAATCCAGGCAATTGTGTCTCAAAATCTCTGATGTTACATTGCAC
AAGATAAAAATATATCATCATGAACAATAAAACTGTCTGCTTACATAAACAGTAATACAAGGGGTGTTAT
GAGCCATATTCAGCGTGAAACGAGCTGTAGCCGTCCGCGTCTGAACAGCAACATGGATGCGGATCTGTAT
GGCTATAAATGGGCGCGTGATAACGTGGGTCAGAGCGGCGCGACCATTTATCGTCTGTATGGCAAACCGG
ATGCGCCGGAACTGTTTCTGAAACATGGCAAAGGCAGCGTGGCGAACGATGTGACCGATGAAATGGTGCG
TCTGAACTGGCTGACCGAATTTATGCCGCTGCCGACCATTAAACATTTTATTCGCACCCCGGATGATGCG
TGGCTGCTGACCACCGCGATTCCGGGCAAAACCGCGTTTCAGGTGCTGGAAGAATATCCGGATAGCGGCG
AAAACATTGTGGATGCGCTGGCCGTGTTTCTGCGTCGTCTGCATAGCATTCCGGTGTGCAACTGCCCGTT
TAACAGCGATCGTGTGTTTCGTCTGGCCCAGGCGCAGAGCCGTATGAACAACGGCCTGGTGGATGCGAGC
GATTTTGATGATGAACGTAACGGCTGGCCGGTGGAACAGGTGTGGAAAGAAATGCATAAACTGCTGCCGT
TTAGCCCGGATAGCGTGGTGACCCACGGCGATTTTAGCCTGGATAACCTGATTTTCGATGAAGGCAAACT
GATTGGCTGCATTGATGTGGGCCGTGTGGGCATTGCGGATCGTTATCAGGATCTGGCCATTCTGTGGAAC
TGCCTGGGCGAATTTAGCCCGAGCCTGCAAAAACGTCTGTTTCAGAAATATGGCATTGATAATCCGGATA
TGAACAAACTGCAATTTCATCTGATGCTGGATGAATTTTTCTAATAATTAATTGAACTATGCGTAACGGC
AAAAGCACCGCCGGACATCAGCGCTAGCGGAGTGTATACTGGCTTACTATGTTGGCACTGATGAGGGTGT
CAGTGAAGTGCTTCATGTGGCAGGAGAAAAAAGGCTGCACCGGTGCGTCAGCAGAATATGTGATACAGGA
TATATTCCGCTTCCTCGCTCACTGACTCGCTACGCTCGGTCGTTCGACTGCGGCGAGCGGAAATGGCTTA
CGAACGGGGCGGAGATTTCCTGGAAGATGCCAGGAAGATACTTAACAGGGAAGTGAGAGGGCCGCGGCAA
AGCCGTTTTTCCATAGGCTCCGCCCCCCTGACAAGCATCACGAAATCTGACGCTCAAATCAGTGGTGGCG
AAACCCGACAGGACTATAAAGATACCAGGCGTTTCCCCCTGGCGGCTCCCTCGTGCGCTCTCCTGTTCCT
GCCTTTCGGTTTACCGGTGTCATTCCGCTGTTATGGCCGCGTTTGTCTCATTCCACGCCTGACACTCAGT
TCCGGGTAGGCAGTTCGCTCCAAGCTGGACTGTATGCACGAACCCCCCGTTCAGTCCGACCGCTGCGCCT
TATCCGGTAACTATCGTCTTGAGTCCAACCCGGAAAGACATGCAAAAGCACCACTGGCAGCAGCCACTGG
TAATTGATTTAGAGGAGTTAGTCTTGAAGTCATGCGCCGGTTAAGGCTAAACTGAAAGGACAAGTTTTGG
TGACTGCGCTCCTCCAAGCCAGTTACCTCGGTTCAAAGAGTTGGTAGCTCAGAGAACCTTCGAAAAACCG
CCCTGCAAGGCGGTTTTTTCGTTTTCAGAGCAAGAGATTACGCGCAGACCAAAACGATCTCAAGAAGATC
ATCTTATTAATCAGATAAAATATTTCTAGCTAGAGTCGATCTTCGCCAGCAGGGCGAGGATCGTGGCATC
ACCGAACCGCGCCGTGCGCGGGTCGTCGGTGAGCCAGAGTTTCAGCAGGCCGCCCAGGTCGCCATTGATG
CGGGCCAGCTCGCGGACGTGCTCATAGTCCACGACGCCCGTGATTTTGTAGCCCTGGCCGACGGCCAGCA
GGTAGGCCGACAGGCTCATGCCGGCCGCCGCCGCCTTTTCCTCAATCGCTCTTCGTTCGTCTGGAAGGCA
GTACACCTTGATAGGTGGGCTGCCCTTCCTGGTTGGCTTGGTTTCATCAGCCATCCGCTTGCCCTCATCT
GTTACGCCGGCGGTAGCCGGCCAGCCTCGCAGAGCAGGATTCCCGTTGAGCACCGCCAGGTGCGAATAAG
GGACAGTGAAGAAGGAACACCCGCTCGCGGGTGGGCCTACTTCACCTATCCTGCCCGGCTGACGCCGTTG
GATACACCAAGGAAAGTCTACACGAACCCTTTGGCAAAATCCTGTATATCGTGCGAAAAAGGATGGATAT
ACCGAAAAAATCGCTATAATGACCCCGAAGCAGGGTTATGCAGCGGAAAAGCGCTGCTTCCCTGCTGTTT
TGTGGAATATCTACCGACTGGAAACAGGCAAATGCAGGAAATTACTGAACTGAGGGGACAGGCGAGACAC
GATGCCAAAGAGCTACACCGACGAGCTGGCCGAGTGGGTTGAATCCCGCGCGGCCAAGAAGCGCCGGCGT
GATGAGGCTGCGGTTGCGTTCCTGGCGGTGAGGGCGGATGTCGATCGACTCTAGCTAGAGGATCGATCCT
TTTTAACCCATTTACCACATATACCTGCCGTTCACTATTATTTAGTGAAATGAGATATTATGATATTTTC
TGAATTGTGATTAAAAAGGCAACTTTATGCCCATGCAACAGAAACTATAAAAAATACAGAGAATGAAAAG
AAACAGATAGATTTTTTAGTTCTTTAGGCCCGTAGTCTGCAAATCCTTTTATGATTTTCTATCAAACAAA
AGAGGAAAATAGACCAGTTGCAATCCAAACGAGAGTCTAATAGAATGAGGTCGAAAAGTAAATCGCGCGG
GTTTGTTACTGATAAAGCAGGCAAGACCTAAAATGTGTAAAGGGCAAAGTGTATACTTTGGCGTCACCCC
TTACATATTTTAGGTCTTTTTTTATTGTGCGTAACTAACTTGCCATCTTCAAACAGGAGGGCTGGAAGAA
GCAGACCGCTAACACAGTACATAAAAAAGGAGACATGAACGATGAACATCAAAAAGTTTGCAAAACAAGC
AACAGTATTAACCTTTACTACCGCACTGCTGGCAGGAGGCGCAACTCAAGCGTTTGCGAAAGAAACGAAC
CAAAAGCCATATAAGGAAACATACGGCATTTCCCATATTACACGCCATGATATGCTGCAAATCCCTGAAC
AGCAAAAAAATGAAAAATATCAAGTTCCTGAATTCGATTCGTCCACAATTAAAAATATCTCTTCTGCAAA
AGGCCTGGACGTTTGGGACAGCTGGCCATTACAAAACGCTGACGGCACTGTCGCAAACTATCACGGCTAC
CACATCGTCTTTGCATTAGCCGGAGATCCTAAAAATGCGGATGACACATCGATTTACATGTTCTATCAAA
AAGTCGGCGAAACTTCTATTGACAGCTGGAAAAACGCTGGCCGCGTCTTTAAAGACAGCGACAAATTCGA
TGCAAATGATTCTATCCTAAAAGACCAAACACAAGAATGGTCAGGTTCAGCCACATTTACATCTGACGGA
AAAATCCGTTTATTCTACACTGATTTCTCCGGTAAACATTACGGCAAACAAACACTGACAACTGCACAAG
TTAACGTATCAGCATCAGACAGCTCTTTGAACATCAACGGTGTAGAGGATTATAAATCAATCTTTGACGG
TGACGGAAAAACGTATCAAAATGTACAGCAGTTCATCGATGAAGGCAACTACAGCTCAGGCGACAACCAT
ACGCTGAGAGATCCTCACTACGTAGAAGATAAAGGCCACAAATACTTAGTATTTGAAGCAAACACTGGAA
CTGAAGATGGCTACCAAGGCGAAGAATCTTTATTTAACAAAGCATACTATGGCAAAAGCACATCATTCTT
CCGTCAAGAAAGTCAAAAACTTCTGCAAAGCGATAAAAAACGCACGGCTGAGTTAGCAAACGGCGCTCTC
GGTATGATTGAGCTAAACGATGATTACACACTGAAAAAAGTGATGAAACCGCTGATTGCATCTAACACAG
TAACAGATGAAATTGAACGCGCGAACGTCTTTAAAATGAACGGCAAATGGTACCTGTTCACTGACTCCCG
CGGATCAAAAATGACGATTGACGGCATTACGTCTAACGATATTTACATGCTTGGTTATGTTTCTAATTCT
TTAACTGGCCCATACAAGCCGCTGAACAAAACTGGCCTTGTGTTAAAAATGGATCTTGATCCTAACGATG
TAACCTTTACTTACTCACACTTCGCTGTACCTCAAGCGAAAGGAAACAATGTCGTGATTACAAGCTATAT
GACAAACAGAGGATTCTACGCAGACAAACAATCAACGTTTGCGCCAAGCTTCCTGCTGAACATCAAAGGC
AAGAAAACATCTGTTGTCAAAGACAGCATCCTTGAACAAGGACAATTAACAGTTAACAAATAAAAACGCA
AAAGAAAATGCCGATGGCCGCGGCGTTGTGACAATTTACCGAACAACTCCGCGGCCGGGAAGCCGATCTC
GGCTTGAACGAATTGCAGATCTAGGGCGGCGGATTTGTCCTACTCAGGAGAGCGTTCACCGACAAACAAC
AGATAAAACGAAAGGCCCAGTCTTTCGACTGAGCCTTTCGTTTTATTTGATGCCTGCCGAATTCGGATCC
GGAGCACGATCTTGCGGATGCCAAGCTTCACCGCTGCCTCGATGACGTTATAGGTGCCCATCGTATTGAT
GCGGAACGTCTCGTTGTCCGGCTTGATCAGGATGCGCGGAACCGCGGCAAAATGGATCACCGCATCGTAA
GGCAACACACCCGTCCCGCTTTCAAGCTCCGAAAAATCGCGATGCATGGAAAGAGCGTTAAAGACCTGCC
CGCTATCGGTGATATCGACGATGAGATTGGTAACACCCTGCTTGTCGAGCGGGACAAGATCGATGTTGTG
GACCTCGTAACCCCTGTCGATGAGCCACGGGATCACATGCCTGCCAGCCTTGCCGGAACCGCCGGTAAAT
AGAATGCGCTTTTTCATGATACTCCTCATCATCTCCCCAGCAATGAAGTAGCAGCCCGGGCCGAAGAGCG
AAAGCCACCCCTCTTCCAAGCCCCAATACAAAACAAAAAACCCCGCTGTTTCCAGCGGGGTTTCCTTCAA
GCCTTTTCAGGCCTGAAAATTACTCGACGATCGAAGCAACGATGCCGGCGCCGACGGTACGGCCGCCTTC
GCGGATAGCGAAGCGCAGCTTTTCTTCCATCGCGATCGGAACGATCAGCTCGACTTCAACAGTGACGTTG
TCGCCAGGCATAACCATTTCCGTGCCTTCAGGAAGCGAAACGATACCGGTAACGTCAGTCGTACGGAAGT
AGAACTGCGGACGGTAGTTCGTGAAGAACGGCGTATGACGACCGCCTTCTTCCTTCGTCAGGATGTAGGC
TTCTGCCATGAACTTCTTGTGCGGCTTGACCGAACCCGGCTTGCACAGGATCTGACCACGCTCGACGCCG
TCACGGGTAACGCCGCGAACGAGTGCACCGATGTTGTCGCCGGCCTGGCCCTGGTCGAGCAGCTTGCGGA
ACATTTCAACGCCGGTAACAGTCGTCTTCGAGGTCGGACGGATGCCGACGATTTCGACTTCTTCACCAAC
CTTGACGATACCGCGCTCAACGCGACCCGTCACAACCGTACCACGACCCGAGATCGAGAACACGTCTTCG
ATCGGCATCAGGAACGGCTGGTCGATCGGACGCTCGGGCGTCGGGATGTAGGCGTCGACAGCAGCCATCA
GCTCGCGGATCGCGTCTTCACCGATCTTCTTGTCAGAATCTTCAAGAGCAGCAAGTGCCGAACCCTTGAT
GATCGGGATATCGTCGCCCGGGAAGTCGTAGGACGACAGAAGTTCGCGAACTTCAAGCTCGACGAGCTCG
AGAAGCTCGGCGTCGTCAACCTGGTCGACCTTGTTGAGGAACACGACGATGGCCGGAACGCCAACCTGAC
GGGCAAGCAGGATGTGCTCGCGGGTCTGTGGCATCGGGCCGTCGGCAGCCGAGCAAACCAGGATCGCGCC
GTCCATCTGGGCAGCACCGGTGATCATGTTCTTCACATAGTCGGCGTGGCCGGGGCAGTCAACGTGGGCG
TAGTGACGCGCAGGCGTCTCATACTCAACGTGCGCCGTCGAAATCGTGATACCACGAGCCTTTTCTTCAG
GAGCGGCGTCGATTTGGTCATACGCCTTGAACTCGCCGAAATACTTCGTGATCGCAGCAGTCAACGACGT
CTTGCCGTGGTCGACGTGACCGATCGTGCCGACGTTGCAATGCGGGAGGGAACGATCAAATTTTTCCTTT
GCCATGTGAATTGCTTCCTGTGAACGTGAAGTCGATTTCCCGGCGAACCGGTTTGGTGTCGCCGTTTAAG
GCTTTGTAAGCGAATGCGCAAGACTTAATTGTGAAAGCGTCCTGACGCGCGCTCCAAGCGTGCCCCGAGC
CGCGTATATGGTATATGTTTTGCGACATTTAAACCCCTGGAGAGGGTGTGCCGGGGTAGGCCCGACGACC
CCTCTCCCCAAGCATTGCCGATCACTAATTGAGATATTTGCATCACAACTTCTTTACCGGCACCAGCATG
ATGGCTTAAGGACATTCCATCGCCGGGGGAGACGGTCGATTGGAACGAAACGCAGGGCACGCCGGCCGAG
CTCCGTATCGATCCTTCGCTTTTCCTCGTGTCCTTATTATCCGTTTCAGGACCATTCCATGGAAATCTTC
ACAGCCGCCGGCTTCACGGCATTCTTACAGGTCATTGCGATCGATCTCGTTCTGGCCGGCGACAACGCCA
TCGTCATCGGCCTTGCCGCCGCGGGCCTTCCCGCCCATCTTCGCCGCAAGGCCATTCTGGTCGGCATCAT
TGCCGCCACGGTTCTGCGCATCGGTTTTGCCGCAGTCACCGTGCAGCTCCTCGCCATCGGCGGCCTGCAA
TTGTTCGGCGGCCTGATGCTCGCCTGGGTGTGCTGGAAGATGTGGACGGAACTGCGCT
Features (pLannotate 1.2.2; 12 found; start..end, strand, type, name):
      5..99      +  terminator     lambda t0 terminator: transcription terminator from phage lambda
    209..1021    +  CDS            aphA1: KKA1_ECOLX - Also known as nptI. Protein inferred from homology: Swiss-Prot protein existence level 3. Resistance to kanamycin and structurally-related aminoglycosides, including amikacin. From Escherichia coli.
   1070..1096    +  misc_feature   bom (fragment): basis of mobility region from pBR322
   1195..1250    -  rep_origin     RSF ori (fragment): Plasmids containing the RSF 1030 origin of replication can be propagated in E. coli cells that contain additional plasmids with compatible origins.
   1338..1883    -  rep_origin     p15A ori: Plasmids containing the medium-copy-number p15A origin of replication can be propagated in E. coli cells that contain a second plasmid with the ColE1 origin.
   1926..2224    -  CDS            traJ (fragment): oriT-recognizing protein; traJ
   2257..2366    -  oriT           oriT: incP origin of transfer
   2592..2705    +  CDS            traK (fragment): TRAK4_ECOLX - Experimental evidence at protein level: Swiss-Prot protein existence level 1. From Escherichia coli.
   2746..3191    +  promoter       sacB promoter: sacR; sacB promoter and control region
   3192..4613    +  CDS            SacB: secreted levansucrase that renders bacterial growth sensitive to sucrose; Bacillus subtilis sacB; negative selection marker
   4723..4809    -  terminator     rrnB T1 terminator: Escherichia coli rrnB; transcription terminator T1 from the E. coli rrnB gene
   5346..6515    -  CDS            tufA: EFTU_NEIMB - Also known as tufA1. Experimental evidence at protein level: Swiss-Prot protein existence level 1. This protein promotes the GTP-dependent binding of aminoacyl- tRNA to the A-site of ribosomes during protein biosynthesis. From Neisseria meningitidis serogroup B (strain MC58).
