[The description below was written by a language model from this plasmid's Addgene catalogue record and pLannotate feature annotations shown in this document.]
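Description:
EML8552_pEML41003-tufApst4-15 is a 7.2 kb suicide (allelic-exchange) vector built on the pEML41003 backbone for editing the chromosomal tufA gene of Agrobacterium fabrum C58, specifically to replace amino acids 4 to 15 of the encoded elongation factor Tu. It is maintained in E. coli as a low-copy plasmid through a p15A origin and selected with kanamycin via the aphA1 (nptI) aminoglycoside phosphotransferase gene. An incP (RP4-type) oriT, flanked by fragments of traJ and traK, allows the plasmid to be mobilised by conjugation from a donor strain that supplies the transfer functions. The "suicide" designation implies that the plasmid is not expected to replicate in the target bacterium, so kanamycin resistance there would report integration into the genome.

The payload is a tufA segment of about 1.2 kb, inserted by BsaI cloning that destroyed both sites, with additional unannotated sequence on either side that presumably provides homology for recombination. The annotation software matched this coding sequence to a Neisseria EF-Tu entry, which reflects the strong conservation of the protein; the catalogue gives Agrobacterium as the source. The record does not state what residues are substituted at positions 4–15, although the "pst" in the name may indicate their origin. A sacB cassette under its native promoter and control region encodes levansucrase, which makes cells sucrose-sensitive and allows counter-selection for a second crossover that removes the backbone and leaves an unmarked allele. Lambda t0 and rrnB T1 terminators insulate the cassettes. The associated publication concerns immune evasion and improved Agrobacterium-mediated genome editing in Arabidopsis, consistent with altering the N-terminal region of EF-Tu, which contains the epitope recognised by plant immune receptors.
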