Addgene plasmid #237865: EML8552_pEML41003-tufApst4-15
Purpose: A suicide vector for replacing 4th to 15th amino acids of tufA
Depositing lab: Erh-Min Lai. Depositing organization: Institute of Plant and Microbial Biology, Academia Sinica. Publication: Floral stage optimization and immune evasion enhance Agrobacterium-mediated genome editing in Arabidopsis. Liu MS, Huang TK, Wang YC, Wang SC, Wu CH, Kuo CH, Lai EM. New Phytol. 2025 Nov 30. doi: 10.1111/nph.70795. PubMed 41321035.
Backbone
  Vector backbone: EML8543_pEML41003
Growth in bacteria
  Bacterial resistance: Kanamycin, 50 μg/mL
  Growth temperature: 37°C
  Growth strain: DH5alpha
  Copy number: Low Copy
Gene/Insert
  Gene/Insert name: tufA
  Species: Agrobacterium fabrum str. C58
  Cloning method: Restriction Enzyme; 5′ cloning site BsaI (destroyed during cloning); 3′ cloning site BsaI (destroyed during cloning)
  Sequencing primers: 5′ GATGCCTGCCGAATTCG; 3′ TCTGAGGTCATTACTGGATCTA
Terms and licenses: Academic/Nonprofit Terms; Industry Terms: Not Available to Industry
How to cite: EML8552_pEML41003-tufApst4-15 was a gift from Erh-Min Lai (Addgene plasmid # 237865 ; http://n2t.net/addgene:237865 ; RRID:Addgene_237865)
